Addgene plasmid #55021: mCherry-Cx26-7
Purpose: Localization: Gap Junctions, Excitation: 587, Emission: 610
Depositing lab: Michael Davidson. Depositing organization: Florida State University, Tallahassee.
Backbone
  Vector backbone: mCherry
  Backbone size w/o insert (bp): 4750
  Vector type: Mammalian Expression
  Selectable markers: Neomycin (select with G418)
Growth in bacteria
  Bacterial resistance: Kanamycin, 50 μg/mL
  Growth temperature: 37°C
  Growth strain: DH5alpha
  Copy number: High Copy
Gene/Insert
  Gene/Insert name: Cx26 (alt names: Rat Beta-2 Connexin 26; NM_001004099.1)
  Species: R. norvegicus (rat)
  Promoter: CMV
  Tag / fusion protein: mCherry (C terminal on backbone)
  Cloning method: Unknown
  Sequencing primers: 5′ CMV-F; 3′ SV40pA-R
Terms and licenses: Academic/Nonprofit Terms; Industry Terms: Not Available to Industry
Depositor comments: R. norvegicus (rat) Beta-2 Connexin 26. Excitation = 587; Emission = 610
How to cite: mCherry-Cx26-7 was a gift from Michael Davidson (Addgene plasmid # 55021 ; http://n2t.net/addgene:55021 ; RRID:Addgene_55021)
