[The description below was written by a language model from this plasmid's Addgene catalogue record.]
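Description:
mCherry-Cx26-7 is a mammalian expression plasmid built on an mCherry fluorescent-protein backbone of about 4.75 kb (excluding the insert). It is maintained in E. coli as a high-copy plasmid under kanamycin selection. A neomycin resistance marker allows G418 selection of transfected mammalian cells, so stable lines can be made as well as transient transfections. No feature table accompanies the record, so the origin of replication and the exact layout of the regulatory elements are not documented. The listed 3′ sequencing primer does imply an SV40 polyadenylation signal downstream of the expression cassette.

The payload is rat (R. norvegicus) connexin 26, also called gap junction beta-2 protein, expressed from the CMV immediate-early promoter, which gives strong constitutive expression in most mammalian cell types. The connexin is fused in frame to mCherry, a monomeric red fluorescent protein. The tag is supplied by the backbone and sits at the C terminus of Cx26. The "7" in the name probably denotes the length of the linker between the two proteins, but the record does not say so, and the cloning method is listed as unknown.

Connexins assemble into hemichannels that dock between adjacent cells to form gap junction plaques. The fusion therefore serves as a red fluorescent localization marker for gap junctions, with recorded excitation and emission maxima of 587 nm and 610 nm. It is typically used in live- or fixed-cell fluorescence imaging to visualise gap junction distribution, trafficking and assembly. It can also be combined with spectrally distinct probes for multicolour experiments.
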