>Addgene plasmid #55021 | mCherry-Cx26-7 | depositor partial sequence | sequence record 85405 | insert sequence
GGGACGTCAGATCCGCTAGCGCTACCGGACTCAGATCTCGAGCTCAAGCTTCGAATTCGCGGCCGCACGC
TCCTCGGGACACAGTGCCAACCATCCAGAGGACAAGATGGATTGGGGCACACTACAGAGCATCCTCGGGG
GTGTCAACAAGCACTCCACCAGCATTGGGAAAATCTGGCTCACTGTCCTCTTCATCTTCCGCATCATGAT
CCTCGTGGTGGCCGCGAAGGAGGTGTGGGGAGATGAGCAAGCCGATTTTGTTTGCAACACTCTCCAGCCT
GGCTGTAAGAATGTGTGCTACGACCACTACTTCCCCATCTCTCACATCCGGCTCTGGGCTCTGCAGCTGA
TCATGGTGTCCACGCCGGCCCTCCTGGTAGCTATGCACGTGGCCTACCGGAGACACGAAAAGAAACGGAA
GTTCATGAAGGGAGAGATAAAGAACGAGTTTAAGGACATCGAAGAGATCAAAACCCAGAAGGTCCGTATC
GAAGGGTCCCTGTGGTGGACCTACACCACCAGCATCTTCTTCCGGGTCATCTTCGAAGCTGTCTTCATGT
ATGTCTTTTACATCATGTACAATGGCTTCTTCATGCAGCGTCTGGTGAAGTGTAACGCCTGGCCTTGTCC
CAATACAGTGGACTGCTTCATTTCCAGGCCCACAGAAAAGACTGTCTTCACGGTGTTCATGATCTCTGTG
TCTGGAATTTGCATCCTGCTAAACATCACAGAGCTGTGCTATCTGTTCATTAGGTATTGCTCAGGGAAGT
CCAAAAGACCAGTCGCGGATCCACCGGTCGCCACCATGGTGAGCAAGGGCGAGGAGGATAACATGGCCAT
CATCAAGGAGTTCATGCGCTTCAAGGTGCACATGGAGGGCTCCGTGAACGGCCACGAGTTCGAGATCGAG
GGCGAGGGCGAGGGCCGCCCCTACGAGGGCACCCAGACCGCCAAGCTGAAGGTGACCAAGGGTGGCCCCC
TGCCCTTCGCCTGGGACATCCTGTCCCCTCAGTTCATGTACGGCTCCAAGGCCTACGTGAAGCACCCCGC
CGACATCCCCGACTACTTGAAGCTGTCCTTCCCCGAGGGCTTCAAGTGGGAGCGCGTGATGAACTTCGAG
GACGGCGGCGTGGTGACCGTGACCCAGGACTCCTCCCTGCAGGACGGCGAGTTCATCTACAAGGTGAAGC
TGCGCGGCACCAACTTCCCCTCCGACGGCCCCGTAATGCAGAAGAAGACCATGGGCTGGGAGGCCTCCTC
CGAGCGGATGTACCCCGAGGACGGCGCCCTGAAGGGCGAGATCAAGCAGAGGCTGAAGCTGAAGGACGGC
GGCCACTACGACGCTGAGGTCAAGACCACCTACAAGGCCAAGAAGCCCGTGCAGCTGCCCGGCGCCTACA
ACGTCAACATCAAGTTGGACATCACCTCCCACAACGAGGACTACACCATCGTGGAACAGTACGAACGCGC
CGAGGGCCGCCACTCCACCGGCGGCATGGACGAGCTGTACAAGTAAAGCGGCCGCGACTCTAGATCATAA
TCAGCCATACCACAT
