>Addgene plasmid #55021 | mCherry-Cx26-7 | addgene partial sequence | sequence record 115115 | Mombaerts mRFPup 5'-GTGGCCGTTCACGGAGCCCTCCATG-3'
CCATGTTATCCTCCTCGCCCTTGCTCACCATGGTGGCGACCGGTGGATCCGCGACTGGTCTTTTGGACTT
CCCTGAGCAATACCTAATGAACAGATAGCACAGCTCTGTGATGTTTAGCAGGATGCAAATTCCAGACACA
GAGATCATGAACACCGTGAAGACAGTCTTTTCTGTGGGCCTGGAAATGAAGCAGTCCACTGTATTGGGAC
AAGGCCAGGCGTTACACTTCACCAGACGCTGCATGAAGAAGCCATTGTACATGATGTAAAAGACATACAT
GAAGACAGCTTCGAAGATGACCCGGAAGAAGATGCTGGTGGTGTAGGTCCACCACAGGGACCCTTCGATA
CGGACCTTCTGGGTTTTGATCTCTTCGATGTCCTTAAACTCGTTCTTTATCTCTCCCTTCATGAACTTCC
GTTTCTTTTCGTGTCTCCGGTAGGCCACGTGCATAGCTACCAGGAGGGCCGGCGTGGACACCATGATCAG
CTGCAGAGCCCAGAGCCGGATGTGAGAGATGGGGAAGTAGTGGTCGTAGCACACATTCTTACAGCCAGGC
TGGAGAGTGTTGCAAACAAAATCGGCTTGCTCATCTCCCCACACCTCCTTCGCGGCCACCACGAGGATCA
TGATGCGGAAGATGAAGAGGACAGTGAGCCAGATTTTCCCAATGCTGGTGGAGTGCTTGTTGACACCCCC
GAGGATGCTCTGTAGTGTGCCCCAATCCATCTTGTCCTCTGGATGGTTGGCACTGTGTCCCGAGGAGCGT
GCGGC
